Addgene plasmid #43266: II-AGTT
Depositing lab: Chad Cowan & Kiran Musunuru. Depositing organization: Harvard University. Publication: A TALEN Genome-Editing System for Generating Human Stem Cell-Based Disease Models. Ding Q, Lee YK, Schaefer EA, Peters DT, Veres A, Kim K, Kuperwasser N, Motola DL, Meissner TB, Hendriks WT, Trevisan M, Gupta RM, Moisan A, Banks E, Friesen M, Schinzel RT, Xia F, Tang A, Xia Y, Figueroa E, Wann A, Ahfeldt T, Daheron L, Zhang F, Rubin LL, Peng LF, Chung RT, Musunuru K, Cowan CA. Cell Stem Cell. 2012 Dec 12. pii: S1934-5909(12)00645-5. doi: 10.1016/j.stem.2012.11.011. PubMed 23246482.
Backbone
  Vector backbone: pCRII-TOPO
  Backbone manufacturer: Invitrogen
  Backbone size w/o insert (bp): 3973
  Vector type: Bacterial Cloning
Growth in bacteria
  Bacterial resistance: Ampicillin and Kanamycin, 100 & 50 μg/mL
  Growth temperature: 37°C
  Growth strain: Top10
  Copy number: High Copy
Gene/Insert
  Gene/Insert name: II-AGTT
  Species: Synthetic
  Insert size (bp): 426
  Cloning method: TOPO Cloning
  Sequencing primers: 5′ T7; 3′ M13-rev
Terms and licenses: Academic/Nonprofit Terms; Industry Terms: Not Available to Industry
How to cite: II-AGTT was a gift from Chad Cowan & Kiran Musunuru (Addgene plasmid # 43266 ; http://n2t.net/addgene:43266 ; RRID:Addgene_43266)
