[The description below was written by a language model from this plasmid's Addgene catalogue record.]
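Description:
II-AGTT is a bacterial cloning plasmid built on the commercial pCRII-TOPO backbone (about 3.97 kb without insert), into which a 426 bp synthetic fragment was introduced by TOPO cloning. It is a high-copy plasmid propagated in E. coli, and it carries both ampicillin and kanamycin resistance, so either or both antibiotics can be used for selection. The insert lies between the vector's T7 and M13 reverse priming sites, which are the recorded sequencing primers for checking it. No feature table is provided, so other backbone elements, such as the origin of replication, are not itemised.

The record describes the insert only by its name and as synthetic, and it gives no functional annotation. The plasmid was deposited with a publication describing a TALEN genome-editing system for generating human stem cell-based disease models. In that context, the name suggests a pre-assembled module of TAL effector repeats that recognises the four-base sequence AGTT and occupies the second position ("II") in a hierarchical assembly scheme. The 426 bp insert size is roughly consistent with four repeat units of about 34 amino acids each. This reading is an inference from the name, insert size and associated paper, not something the record states.

The plasmid has no recorded eukaryotic promoter, nuclease domain, tag or reporter, so it is best regarded as a storage and source vector for a library component. It is not an expression construct. The fragment would presumably be excised or amplified and joined with other position-specific modules to build a full-length TALE array in a separate destination vector.
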