>Addgene plasmid #43266 | II-AGTT | depositor partial sequence | sequence record 58531 | II-AGTT sequence 426 bps
CGTCTCGCTTAACCCCAGAGCAGGTCGTGGCAATCGCCTCCAACATTGGCGGGAAACAGGCACTCGAGAC
TGTCCAGCGCCTGCTTCCCGTGCTGTGCCAAGCGCACGGACTCACCCCAGAGCAGGTCGTGGCAATCGCG
AGCAATAACGGCGGAAAACAGGCTTTGGAAACGGTGCAGAGGCTCCTTCCAGTGCTGTGCCAAGCGCACG
GCCTCACCCCAGAGCAGGTCGTGGCCATTGCCTCGAATGGAGGGGGCAAACAGGCGTTGGAAACCGTACA
ACGATTGCTGCCGGTGCTGTGCCAAGCGCACGGATTAACCCCAGAGCAGGTCGTGGCCATTGCCTCGAAC
GGAGGGGGCAAACAGGCGTTGGAAACCGTACAGCGATTGCTGCCGGTGCTGTGCCAAGCGCACGGGCTCA
GAGACG
