>Addgene plasmid #43266 | II-AGTT | addgene partial sequence | sequence record 64323 | M13_pUC_fwd
ATAGGGCGAATTGGGCCCTCTAGATGCATGCTCGAGCGGCCGCCAGTGTGATGGATATCTGCAGAATTCG
CCCTTGCCGTCCTAGCGCGTCTCGCTTAACCCCAGAGCAGGTCGTGGCAATCGCCTCCAACATTGGCGGG
AAACAGGCACTCGAGACTGTCCAGCGCCTGCTTCCCGTGCTGTGCCAAGCGCACGGACTCACCCCAGAGC
AGGTCGTGGCAATCGCGAGCAATAACGGCGGAAAACAGGCTTTGGAAACGGTGCAGAGGCTCCTTCCAGT
GCTGTGCCAAGCGCACGGCCTCACCCCAGAGCAGGTCGTGGCCATTGCCTCGAATGGAGGGGGCAAACAG
GCGTTGGAAACCGTACAACGATTGCTGCCGGTGCTGTGCCAAGCGCACGGATTAACCCCAGAGCAGGTCG
TGGCCATTGCCTCGAATGGAGGGGGCAAACAGGCGTTGGAAACCGTACAACGATTGCTGCCGGTGCTGTG
CCAAGCGCACGGGCTCAGAGACGTGGGCACAGGAAAGAAGGGCGAATTCCAGCACACTGGCGGCCGTTAC
TAGTGGATCCGAGCTCGGTACCAAGCTTGATGCATAGCTTGAGTATTCTATAGTGTCACCTAAATAGCTT
GGCGTAATCATGGTCATAGCTGTTTCCTGTGTGAAATTGTTATCCGCTCACAATTCCACACAACATACGA
GCCGGAAGCATAAAGTGTAAAGCCTGGGGTGCCTAATGAGTGAGCTAACTCACATTAATTGCGTTGCGCT
CACTGCCCGCTTTCCAGTCGGGAAACCTGTCGTGCCAGCTGCATTAATGAATCGGCCAACGCGCGGGGAG
AGGCGGTTGCGTATGG
